>Addgene plasmid #244464 | DoS1Δinc | addgene full sequence | sequence record 491759 | Addgene NGS Result
TTGAGATCCTTTTTTTCTGCGCGTAATCTGCTGCTTGCAAACAAAAAAACCACCGCTACCAGCGGTGGTT
TGTTTGCCGGATCAAGAGCTACCAACTCTTTTTCCGAAGGTAACTGGCTTCAGCAGAGCGCAGATACCAA
ATACTGTCCTTCTAGTGTAGCCGTAGTTAGGCCACCACTTCAAGAACTCTGTAGCACCGCCTACATACCT
CGCTCTGCTAATCCTGTTACCAGTGGCTGCTGCCAGTGGCGATAAGTCGTGTCTTACCGGGTTGGACTCA
AGACGATAGTTACCGGATAAGGCGCAGCGGTCGGGCTGAACGGGGGGTTCGTGCACACAGCCCAGCTTGG
AGCGAACGACCTACACCGAACTGAGATACCTACAGCGTGAGCTATGAGAAAGCGCCACGCTTCCCGAAGG
GAGAAAGGCGGACAGGTATCCGGTAAGCGGCAGGGTCGGAACAGGAGAGCGCACGAGGGAGCTTCCAGGG
GGAAACGCCTGGTATCTTTATAGTCCTGTCGGGTTTCGCCACCTCTGACTTGAGCGTCGATTTTTGTGAT
GCTCGTCAGGGGGGCGGAGCCTATGGAAAAACGCCAGCAACGCGGCCTTTTTACGGTTCCTGGCCTTTTG
CTGGCCTTTTGCTCACATGTTCTTTCCTGCGTTATCCCCTGATTCTGTGGATAACCGTATTACCGCCTTT
GAGTGAGCTGATACCGCTCGCCGCAGCCGAACGCCCTAGGTCTAGGGCGGCGGATTTGTCCTACTCAGGA
GAGCGTTCACCGACAAACAACAGATAAAACGAAAGGCCCAGTCTTTCGACTGAGCCTTTCGTTTTATTTG
ATGCCTCTAGATTAATTAATTAAGCGGCCGCATCGATCGGGCCCTGAGGCCTGCAGGGATCCAAGCTTTT
ACTTGTACAGCTCGTCCATGCCGCCGGTGGAGTGGCGGCCCTCGGCGCGTTCGTACTGTTCCACGATGGT
GTAGTCCTCGTTGTGGGAGGTGATGTCCAACTTGATGTTGACGTTGTAGGCGCCGGGCAGCTGCACGGGC
TTCTTGGCCTTGTAGGTGGTCTTGACCTCAGCGTCGTAGTGGCCGCCGTCCTTCAGCTTCAGCCTCTGCT
TGATCTCGCCCTTCAGGGCGCCGTCCTCGGGGTACATCCGCTCGGAGGAGGCCTCCCAGCCCATGGTCTT
CTTCTGCATTACGGGGCCGTCGGAGGGGAAGTTGGTGCCGCGCAGCTTCACCTTGTAGATGAACTCGCCG
TCCTGCAGGGAGGAGTCCTGGGTCACGGTCACCACGCCGCCGTCCTCGAAGTTCATCACGCGCTCCCACT
TGAAGCCCTCGGGGAAGGACAGCTTCAAGTAGTCGGGGATGTCGGCGGGGTGCTTCACGTAGGCCTTGGA
GCCGTACATGAACTGAGGGGACAGGATGTCCCAGGCGAAGGGCAGGGGGCCACCCTTGGTCACCTTCAGC
TTGGCGGTCTGGGTGCCCTCGTAGGGGCGGCCCTCGCCCTCGCCCTCGATCTCGAACTCGTGGCCGTTCA
CGGAGCCCTCCATGTGCACCTTGAAGCGCATGAACTCCTTGATGATGGCCATGTTATCCTCCTCGCCCTT
GCTCACCATGGTACCTTTCTCCTCTTTAATGAATTCGGTCAGTGCGTCCTGCTGATGTGCTCAGTATCTC
TATCACTGATAGGGATGTCAATCTCTATCACTGATAGGGACTCGAGGTGAAGACGAAAGGGCCTCGTGAT
ACGCCTACGTCGATATCTGGCGAAAATGAGACGTTGATCGTCTCTCGCCTGTCCCCTCAGTTCAGTAATT
TCCTGCATTTGCCTGTTTCCAGTCGGTAGATATTCCACAAAACAGCAGGGAAGCAGCGCTTTTCCGCTGC
ATAACCCTGCTTCGGGGTCATTATAGCGATTTTTTCGGTATATCCATCCTTTTTCGCACGATATACAGGA
TTTTGCCAAAGGGCCTCGTGATACGCCTACGTCGATATCTGGCGAAAATGAGACGTTGATCGTCTCTCGC
CTGTCCCCTCAGTTCAGTAATTTCCTGCATTTGCCTGTTTCCAGTCGGTAGATATTCCACAAAACAGCAG
GGAAGCAGCGCTTTTCCGCTGCATAACCCTGCTTCGGGGTCATTATAGCGATTTTTTCGGTATATCCATC
CTTTTTCGCACGATATACAGGATTTTGCCAAAGGGTTCGTGTAGACTTTCCTTGGTGTATCCAACGGCGT
CAGCCGGGCAGGATAGGTGAAGTAGGCCCACCCGCGAGCGGGTGTTCCTTCTTCACTGTCCCTTATTCGC
ACCTGGCGGTGCTCAACGGGAATCCTGCTCTGCGAGGCTGGCCGGCTACCGCCGGCGTAACAGATGAGGG
CAAGCGGATGGCTGTGAGACGTTGATCGGCACGTAAGAGGTTCCAACTTTCACCATAATGAAATAAGATC
ACTACCGGGCGTATTTTTTGAGTTATCGAGATTTTCAGGAGCTAAGGAAGCTAAAATGGAGAAAAAAATC
ACTGGATATACCACCGTTGATATATCCCAATGGCATCGTAAAGAACATTTTGAGGCATTTCAGTCAGTTG
CTCAATGTACCTATAACCAGACCGTTCAGCTGGATATTACGGCCTTTTTAAAGACCGTAAAGAAAAATAA
GCACAAGTTTTATCCGGCCTTTATTCACATTCTTGCCCGCCTGATGAATGCTCATCCGGAATTTCGTATG
GCAATGAAAGACGGTGAGCTGGTGATATGGGATAGTGTTCACCCTTGTTACACCGTTTTCCATGAGCAAA
CTGAAACGTTTTCATCGCTCTGGAGTGAATACCACGACGATTTCCGGCAGTTTCTACACATATATTCGCA
AGATGTGGCGTGTTACGGTGAAAACCTGGCCTATTTCCCTAAAGGGTTTATTGAGAATATGTTTTTCGTC
TCAGCCAATCCCTGGGTGAGTTTCACCAGTTTTGATTTAAACGTGGCCAATATGGACAACTTCTTCGCCC
CCGTTTTCACCATGGGCAAATATTATACGCAAGGCGACAAGGTGCTGATGCCGCTGGCGATTCAGGTTCA
TCATGCCGTTTGTGATGGCTTCCATGTCGGCAGAATGCTTAATGAATTACAACAGTACTGCGATGAGTGG
CAGGGCGGGGCGTAATTTGATATCGAGCTCGCTTGGACTCCTGTTGATAGATCCAGTAATGACCTCAGAA
CTCCATCTGGATTTGTTCAGAACGCTCGGTTGCCGCCGGGCGTTTTTTATTGGTGAGAATCCAAGCACTA
GTCATGACCAAAATCCCTTAACGTGAGTTTTCGTTCCACTGAGCGTCAGACCCCGTAGAAAAGATCAAAG
GATCTTC
Features (pLannotate 1.2.2; 8 found; start..end, strand, type, name):
      1..589     +  rep_origin     ori: high-copy-number ColE1/pMB1/pBR322/pUC origin of replication
    754..840     -  terminator     rrnB T1 terminator: Escherichia coli rrnB; transcription terminator T1 from the E. coli rrnB gene
    912..1619    -  CDS            mCherry: mCherry is a basic (constitutively fluorescent) red fluorescent protein published in 2004, derived from Discosoma sp.. It is reported to be a very rapidly-maturing monomer with low acid sensitivity.
   1647..1720    -  promoter       PLtetO-1 promoter: modified phage lambda PL promoter with tet operator sites (Lutz and Bujard, 1997)
   2246..2355    +  oriT           oriT: incP origin of transfer
   2403..2505    +  promoter       cat promoter: promoter of the E. coli cat gene encoding chloramphenicol acetyltransferase
   2506..3162    +  CDS            cat: CAT_ECOLX - Experimental evidence at protein level: Swiss-Prot protein existence level 1. This enzyme is an effector of chloramphenicol resistance in bacteria. From Escherichia coli. This protein is used as a marker in many commonly used cloning vectors, such as pACYC184.
   3186..3280    +  terminator     lambda t0 terminator: transcription terminator from phage lambda
