[The description below was written by a language model from this plasmid's Addgene catalogue record and pLannotate feature annotations shown in this document.]
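Description:
DoS1Δinc is a small (about 3.4 kb) synthetic-biology plasmid for Escherichia coli, derived from the DoS1 plasmid but lacking the RP4 incompatibility (inc) determinant. It was built by Gibson assembly on the mobilizable "R+" backbone previously used in studies of conjugation dynamics. Propagation relies on a high-copy ColE1/pMB1/pUC-type origin of replication. Selection is by chloramphenicol, through a cat (chloramphenicol acetyltransferase) gene driven by its native cat promoter and followed by the phage lambda t0 terminator.

The payload is a 708 bp mCherry coding sequence, a rapidly maturing monomeric red fluorescent protein, placed under the PLtetO-1 promoter and terminated by the rrnB T1 terminator. PLtetO-1 is a lambda PL derivative carrying tet operator sites. It is repressed when TetR is present in the host and otherwise drives strong expression; the annotated features do not include a tetR gene on this plasmid. The yeast gene cross-reference listed in the catalogue entry appears to be a database artefact, since the insert is annotated as synthetic mCherry.

The plasmid also carries an incP (RP4/RK2-type) origin of transfer. An oriT allows a plasmid that lacks its own transfer machinery to be mobilized into recipient cells when a compatible conjugative plasmid supplies the transfer functions in trans. The associated work concerns a predatory gene drive for targeted control of self-transmissible plasmids. In that setting, DoS1Δinc most plausibly serves as a fluorescently trackable, mobilizable variant for assessing what the RP4 inc element contributes to DoS1 behaviour, although the record does not describe its exact experimental role.
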