Addgene plasmid #244464: DoS1Δinc
Purpose: DoS1 derived plasmid without RP4 inc
Depositing lab: Lingchong You. Depositing organization: Duke University. Publication: A predatory gene drive for targeted control of self-transmissible plasmids. Tsoi R, Son HI, Hamrick GS, Tang K, Bethke JH, Lu J, Maddamsetti R, You L. Sci Adv. 2025 Apr 4;11(14):eads4735. doi: 10.1126/sciadv.ads4735. Epub 2025 Apr 2. PubMed 40173243.
Backbone
  Vector backbone: R+ from A. J. Lopatkin, et al., Antibiotics as a selective driver for conjugation dynamics. Nat. Microbiol. 1, 16044 (2016)
  Vector type: Synthetic Biology
Growth in bacteria
  Bacterial resistance: Chloramphenicol, 25 μg/mL
  Growth temperature: 37°C
  Growth strain: DH5alpha
  Copy number: High Copy
Gene/Insert
  Gene/Insert name: mCherry
  Species: Synthetic
  Insert size (bp): 708
  Entrez Gene: CSS3 (a.k.a. YOL159C)
  Promoter: pLtetO
  Cloning method: Gibson Cloning
  Sequencing primers: 5′ gaacgccctaggtctagggc
Terms and licenses: Academic/Nonprofit Terms; Industry Terms: Not Available to Industry
How to cite: DoS1Δinc was a gift from Lingchong You (Addgene plasmid # 244464 ; http://n2t.net/addgene:244464 ; RRID:Addgene_244464)
